>Addgene plasmid #65191 | pYTK084 | depositor full sequence | sequence record 110244 | Full Sequence
TCGGTCTCACCGAGCGGCCGCGTGTTACAACCAATTAACCAATTCTGATTAGAAAAACTCATCGAGCATC
AAATGAAACTGCAATTTATTCATATCAGGATTATCAATACCATATTTTTGAAAAAGCCGTTTCTGTAATG
AAGGAGAAAACTCACCGAGGCAGTTCCATAGGATGGCAAGATCCTGGTATCGGTCTGCGATTCCGACTCG
TCCAACATCAATACAACCTATTAATTTCCCCTCGTCAAAAATAAGGTTATCAAGTGAGAAATCACCATGA
GTGACGACTGAATCCGGTGAGAATGGCAAAAGCTTATGCATTTCTTTCCAGACTTGTTCAACAGGCCAGC
CATTACGCTCGTCATCAAAATCACTCGCATCAACCAAACCGTTATTCATTCGTGATTGCGCCTGAGCGAG
GCGAAATACGCGATCGCTGTTAAAAGGACAATTACAAACAGGAATCGAATGCAACCGGCGCAGGAACACT
GCCAGCGCATCAACAATATTTTCACCTGAATCAGGATATTCTTCTAATACCTGGAATGCTGTTTTCCCGG
GGATCGCAGTGGTGAGTAACCATGCATCATCAGGAGTACGGATAAAATGCTTGATGGTCGGAAGAGGCAT
AAATTCCGTCAGCCAGTTTAGTCTGACCATCTCATCTGTAACATCATTGGCAACGCTACCTTTGCCATGT
TTCAGAAACAACTCTGGCGCATCGGGCTTCCCATACAATCGATAGATTGTCGCACCTGATTGCCCGACAT
TATCGCGAGCCCATTTATACCCATATAAATCAGCATCCATGTTGGAATTTAATCGCGGCCTGGAGCAAGA
CGTTTCCCGTTGAATATGGCTCATAACACCCCTTGTATTACTGTTTATGTAAGCAGACAGTTTTATTGTT
CATGATGATATATTTTTATCTTGTGCAATGTAACATCAGAGATTTTGAGACACAACGTGGCTTTGTTGAA
TAAATCGAACTTTTGCTGAGTTGAAGGATCAGTCATGACCAAAATCCCTTAACGTGAGTTTTCGTTCCAC
TGAGCGTCAGACCCCGTAGAAAAGATCAAAGGATCTTCTTGAGATCCTTTTTTTCTGCGCGTAATCTGCT
GCTTGCAAACAAAAAAACCACCGCTACCAGCGGTGGTTTGTTTGCCGGATCAAGAGCTACCAACTCTTTT
TCCGAAGGTAACTGGCTTCAGCAGAGCGCAGATACCAAATACTGTTCTTCTAGTGTAGCCGTAGTTAGGC
CACCACTTCAAGAACTCTGTAGCACCGCCTACATACCTCGCTCTGCTAATCCTGTTACCAGTGGCTGCTG
CCAGTGGCGATAAGTCGTGTCTTACCGGGTTGGACTCAAGACGATAGTTACCGGATAAGGCGCAGCGGTC
GGGCTGAACGGGGGGTTCGTGCACACAGCCCAGCTTGGAGCGAACGACCTACACCGAACTGAGATACCTA
CAGCGTGAGCTATGAGAAAGCGCCACGCTTCCCGAAGGGAGAAAGGCGGACAGGTATCCGGTAAGCGGCA
GGGTCGGAACAGGAGAGCGCACGAGGGAGCTTCCAGGGGGAAACGCCTGGTATCTTTATAGTCCTGTCGG
GTTTCGCCACCTCTGACTTGAGCGTCGATTTTTGTGATGCTCGTCAGGGGGGCGGAGCCTATGGAAAAAC
GCCAGCAACGCGGCCTTTTTACGGTTCCTGGCCTTTTGCTGGCCTTTTGCTCACATGTTCTTTCCTGCGT
TATCCCCTGATTCTGTGGATAACCGTGCGGCCGCCCCTTGAGACCAGTCCCTATCAGTGATAGAGATTGA
CATCCCTATCAGTGATAGAGATACTGAGCACGGATCTGAAAGAGGAGAAAGGATCTATGGCGAGTAGCGA
AGACGTTATCAAAGAGTTCATGCGTTTCAAAGTTCGTATGGAAGGTTCCGTTAACGGTCACGAGTTCGAA
ATCGAAGGTGAAGGTGAAGGTCGTCCGTACGAAGGTACTCAGACCGCTAAACTGAAAGTTACCAAAGGTG
GTCCGCTGCCGTTCGCTTGGGACATCCTGTCCCCGCAGTTCCAGTACGGTTCCAAAGCTTACGTTAAACA
CCCGGCTGACATCCCGGACTACCTGAAACTGTCCTTCCCGGAAGGTTTCAAATGGGAACGTGTTATGAAC
TTCGAAGACGGTGGTGTTGTTACCGTTACCCAGGACTCCTCCCTGCAAGACGGTGAGTTCATCTACAAAG
TTAAACTGCGTGGTACTAACTTCCCGTCCGACGGTCCGGTTATGCAGAAAAAAACCATGGGTTGGGAAGC
TTCCACCGAACGTATGTACCCGGAAGACGGTGCTCTGAAAGGTGAAATCAAAATGCGTCTGAAACTGAAA
GACGGTGGTCACTACGACGCTGAAGTTAAAACCACCTACATGGCTAAAAAACCGGTTCAGCTGCCGGGTG
CTTACAAAACCGACATCAAACTGGACATCACCTCCCACAACGAAGACTACACCATCGTTGAACAGTACGA
ACGTGCTGAAGGTCGTCACTCCACCGGTGCTTAATAAGGATCTCCAGGCATCAAATAAAACGAAAGGCTC
AGTCGAAAGACTGGGCCTTTCGTTTTATCTGTTGTTTGTCGGTGAACGCTCTCTACTAGAGTCACACTGG
CTCACCTTCGGGTGGGCCTTTCTGCGTTTATAAG
Features (pLannotate 1.2.2; 6 found; start..end, strand, type, name):
     49..864     -  CDS            KanR: aminoglycoside phosphotransferase; aph(3')-Ia; confers resistance to kanamycin in bacteria or G418 (Geneticin®) in eukaryotes
   1089..1677    +  rep_origin     ori: high-copy-number ColE1/pMB1/pBR322/pUC origin of replication
   1798..1851    +  promoter       PLtetO-1 promoter (fragment): modified phage lambda PL promoter with tet operator sites (Lutz and Bujard, 1997)
   1877..2551    +  CDS            mRFP1: mRFP1 is a basic (constitutively fluorescent) red fluorescent protein published in 2002, derived from Discosoma sp.. It is reported to be a somewhat slowly-maturing monomer with low acid sensitivity.
   2572..2643    +  terminator     rrnB T1 terminator: transcription terminator T1 from the E. coli rrnB gene
   2659..2686    +  terminator     T7Te terminator: phage T7 early transcription terminator
