[The description below was written by a language model from this plasmid's Addgene catalogue record and pLannotate feature annotations shown in this document.]
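Description:
pYTK084 is a small (about 2.7 kb), high-copy bacterial plasmid from a modular yeast toolkit (YTK) built for hierarchical, multipart Golden Gate-style assembly. It supplies a synthetic KanR-ColE1 module as a "Type 8" part. Unlike most toolkit parts, which sit as inserts in a separate entry vector, the part here is itself the plasmid's maintenance machinery. The aminoglycoside phosphotransferase gene aph(3')-Ia confers kanamycin resistance, and the ColE1/pMB1-type origin drives high-copy replication in E. coli. The backbone is listed as self-made, and the part was cloned through BsmBI sites that were destroyed in the process. The depositor comment groups Type 7 and 8 parts together as yeast propagation machinery, but the annotated features contain no yeast origin, centromere or auxotrophic marker. This part therefore provides only the bacterial selection and replication functions.

The rest of the plasmid is a bacterial red fluorescent reporter cassette. A fragment of the PLtetO-1 promoter (a lambda PL derivative carrying tet operator sites) drives mRFP1, followed by the rrnB T1 and T7Te transcription terminators. The record does not state the role of this cassette. Its position alongside the part is consistent with a visual dropout marker, in which the reporter is displaced when other parts are assembled with the KanR-ColE1 module, so that correct assemblies give non-red colonies. That reading is an inference rather than a recorded fact. In use, pYTK084 contributes the kanamycin-selectable E. coli backbone of an assembled construct, to be combined with the toolkit's other part types. The Type IIS sites and overhangs that define its Type 8 position are not annotated in the feature table.
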