Addgene plasmid #65191: pYTK084
Purpose: Encodes KanR-ColE1 as a Type 8 part to be used in the Dueber YTK system
Depositing lab: John Dueber. Depositing organization: University of California, Berkeley. Publication: A Highly Characterized Yeast Toolkit for Modular, Multipart Assembly. Lee ME, DeLoache WC, Cervantes B, Dueber JE. ACS Synth Biol. 2015 Apr 14. 10.1021/sb500366v PubMed 25871405.
Backbone
  Vector backbone: self-made
  Vector type: Bacterial Expression
Growth in bacteria
  Bacterial resistance: Kanamycin, 50 μg/mL
  Growth temperature: 37°C
  Growth strain: DH10B
  Copy number: High Copy
Gene/Insert
  Gene/Insert name: KanR-ColE1
  Species: Synthetic
  Cloning method: Restriction Enzyme; 5′ cloning site BsmBI (destroyed during cloning); 3′ cloning site BsmBI (destroyed during cloning)
Terms and licenses: Academic/Nonprofit Terms; Industry Terms: Not Available to Industry
Depositor comments: Type 7 and 8 parts are Yeast propagation machinery in the Dueber YTK. For more information, please visit the supplemental information in PMID:25871405.
How to cite: pYTK084 was a gift from John Dueber (Addgene plasmid # 65191 ; http://n2t.net/addgene:65191 ; RRID:Addgene_65191)
