>Addgene plasmid #65191 | pYTK084 | addgene partial sequence | sequence record 112763 | KanR2-F 5'-GAACTGCCTCGGTGAGTTTT-3'
GATAATCCTGATATGAATAAATTGCAGTTTCATTTGATGCTCGATGAGTTTTTCTAATCAGAATTGGTTA
ATTGGTTGTAACACGCGGCCGCTCGGTGAGACCGACTTATAAACGCAGAAAGGCCCACCCGAAGGTGAGC
CAGTGTGACTCTAGTAGAGAGCGTTCACCGACAAACAACAGATAAAACGAAAGGCCCAGTCTTTCGACTG
AGCCTTTCGTTTTATTTGATGCCTGGAGATCCTTATTAAGCACCGGTGGAGTGACGACCTTCAGCACGTT
CGTACTGTTCAACGATGGTGTAGTCTTCGTTGTGGGAGGTGATGTCCAGTTTGATGTCGGTTTTGTAAGC
ACCCGGCAGCTGAACCGGTTTTTTAGCCATGTAGGTGGTTTTAACTTCAGCGTCGTAGTGACCACCGTCT
TTCAGTTTCAGACGCATTTTGATTTCACCTTTCAGAGCACCGTCTTCCGGGTACATACGTTCGGTGGAAG
CTTCCCAACCCATGGTTTTTTTCTGCATAACCGGACCGTCGGACGGGAAGTTAGTACCACGCAGTTTAAC
TTTGTAGATGAACTCACCGTCTTGCAGGGAGGAGTCCTGGGTAACGGTAACAACACCACCGTCTTCGAAG
TTCATAACACGTTCCCATTTGAAACCTTCCGGGAAGGACAGTTTCAGGTAGTCCGGGATGTCAGCCGGGT
GTTTAACGTAAGCTTTGGAACCGTACTGGAACTGCGGGGACAGGATGTCCCAAGCGAACGGCAGCGGACC
ACCTTTGGTAACTTTCAG
