>Addgene plasmid #65191 | pYTK084 | addgene partial sequence | sequence record 218320 | pRS414-R 5'-CACCTCTGACTTGAGCGTCG-3'
GCCAGCAACGCGGCCTTTTTACGGTTCCTGGCCTTTTGCTGGCCTTTTGCTCACATGTTCTTTCCTGCGT
TATCCCCTGATTCTGTGGATAACCGTGCGGCCGCCCCTTGAGACCAGTCCCTATCAGTGATAGAGATTGA
CATCCCTATCAGTGATAGAGATACTGAGCACGGATCTGAAAGAGGAGAAAGGATCTATGGCGAGTAGCGA
AGACGTTATCAAAGAGTTCATGCGTTTCAAAGTTCGTATGGAAGGTTCCGTTAACGGTCACGAGTTCGAA
ATCGAAGGTGAAGGTGAAGGTCGTCCGTACGAAGGTACTCAGACCGCTAAACTGAAAGTTACCAAAGGTG
GTCCGCTGCCGTTCGCTTGGGACATCCTGTCCCCGCAGTTCCAGTACGGTTCCAAAGCTTACGTTAAACA
CCCGGCTGACATCCCGGACTACCTGAAACTGTCCTTCCCGGAAGGTTTCAAATGGGAACGTGTTATGAAC
TTCGAAGACGGTGGTGTTGTTACCGTTACCCAGGACTCCTCCCTGCAAGACGGTGAGTTCATCTACAAAG
TTAAACTGCGTGGTACTAACTTCCCGTCCGACGGTCCGGTTATGCAGAAAAAAACCATGGGTTGGGAAGC
TTCCACCGAACGTATGTACCCGGAAGACGGTGCTCTGAAAGGTGAAATCAAAATGCGTCTGAAACTGAAA
GACGGTGGTCACTACGACGCTGAAGTTAAAACCACCTACATGGCTAAAAAACCGGTTCAGCTGCCGGGTG
CTTACAAAACCGACATCAAACTGGACATCACCTCCC
